Addgene plasmid #62264: pAN-PBAD-sgRNA-A5T
Purpose: expression of A5T sgRNA from the arabinose-inducible promoter
Depositing lab: Christopher Voigt. Depositing organization: Massachusetts Institute of Technology. Publication: Multi-input CRISPR/Cas genetic circuits that interface host regulatory networks. Nielsen AA, Voigt CA. Mol Syst Biol. 2014 Nov 24;10:763. doi: 10.15252/msb.20145735. PubMed 25422271.
Backbone
  Vector backbone: unknown
  Total vector size (bp): 3837
  Vector type: Bacterial Expression, CRISPR
Growth in bacteria
  Bacterial resistance: Ampicillin, 100 μg/mL
  Growth temperature: 37°C
  Growth strain: DH5alpha
  Copy number: Unknown
Gene/Insert
  Gene/Insert name: A5T sgRNA
  gRNA/shRNA sequence: tttacaccaaaacactcggagttttagagctagaaatagcaagttaaaataaggctagtccgTtATcaacttgaaaaagtggcaccgagtcggtgcttttttt
  Species: Synthetic
  Promoter: pBAD
  Cloning method: Unknown
  Sequencing primers: 5′ pBAD-F
Terms and licenses: Academic/Nonprofit Terms; Industry Terms: Not Available to Industry
How to cite: pAN-PBAD-sgRNA-A5T was a gift from Christopher Voigt (Addgene plasmid # 62264 ; http://n2t.net/addgene:62264 ; RRID:Addgene_62264)
