[The description below was written by a language model from this plasmid's Addgene catalogue record and pLannotate feature annotations shown in this document.]
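Description:
pAN-PBAD-sgRNA-A5T is a 3,837 bp bacterial expression plasmid built for CRISPR-based genetic circuits in E. coli. The record does not name its backbone. The annotated sequence shows a high-copy ColE1/pUC-type origin of replication and a β-lactamase (AmpR) gene driven by its own bla promoter, so the plasmid is maintained under ampicillin selection. A BioBrick prefix and a putative bacterial terminator flanking the functional region suggest modular, parts-based assembly, although the cloning method is not recorded.

The payload is a synthetic single guide RNA, designated A5T, placed under arabinose control. The araC regulator gene is encoded on the reverse strand, transcribed divergently from the araBAD (PBAD) promoter in the native arrangement, so the plasmid carries its own regulator. AraC represses the promoter in the absence of L-arabinose and activates it when the sugar is present. Just downstream of the promoter lies a short interval that fits the guide's targeting region, followed by the Streptococcus pyogenes Cas9 guide RNA scaffold. Further downstream are a 5S rRNA segment and the rrnB T1 terminator, which together are typical of the rrnB terminator region carried over from pBAD-type vectors. A short match annotated as a capTEV tag fragment is probably residual vector sequence rather than a functional coding element, since no protein product is intended.

The plasmid encodes no Cas9 or dCas9, so that protein must be supplied from another construct or from the host. Its stated purpose is arabinose-inducible expression of the A5T sgRNA. This lets an external sugar signal act as an input to multi-input CRISPR/Cas regulatory circuits that interface with host regulatory networks. The record does not state the sequence or promoter targeted by A5T.
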