Features (pLannotate 1.2.2; 11 found; start..end, strand, type, name):
     91..112     +  misc_feature   BioBrick prefix: BioBrick prefix for parts that do not start with "ATG"
    113..991     -  CDS            araC: L-arabinose regulatory protein; araC
   1018..1302    +  promoter       araBAD promoter: araBAD; promoter of the L-arabinose operon of E. coli; the araC regulatory gene is transcribed in the opposite direction (Guzman et al., 1995)
   1324..1399    +  misc_RNA       gRNA scaffold: guide RNA scaffold for the Streptococcus pyogenes CRISPR/Cas9 system
   1465..1482    +  CDS            capTEV™ (fragment): composite tag for in vivo biotinylation, TEV protease cleavage, and 6xHis tagging
   1589..1704    +  ncRNA          5S rRNA: Accession: RF00001 - 5S ribosomal RNA
   1708..1754    +  terminator     rrnB T1 terminator: transcription terminator T1 from the E. coli rrnB gene
   1978..2566    -  rep_origin     ori: high-copy-number ColE1/pMB1/pBR322/pUC origin of replication
   2737..3597    -  CDS            AmpR: β-lactamase; bla; confers resistance to ampicillin, carbenicillin, and related antibiotics
   3598..3702    -  promoter       AmpR promoter: bla
   3792..3835    -  terminator     bacterial terminator: putative bacterial transcription terminator
>Addgene plasmid #62264 | pAN-PBAD-sgRNA-A5T | depositor full sequence | sequence record 102146 | pAN-PBAD-sgRNA-A5T sequence 3837 bps
TTCAGCCAAAAAACTTAAGACCGCCGGTCTTGTCCACTACCTTGCAGTAATGCGGTGGACAGGATCGGCG
GTTTTCTTTTCTCTTCTCAAGAATTCGCGGCCGCTTCTAGAGTTATGACAACTTGACGGCTACATCATTC
ACTTTTTCTTCACAACCGGCACGGAACTCGCTCGGGCTGGCCCCGGTGCATTTTTTAAATACCCGCGAGA
AATAGAGTTGATCGTCAAAACCAACATTGCGACCGACGGTGGCGATAGGCATCCGGGTGGTGCTCAAAAG
CAGCTTCGCCTGGCTGATACGTTGGTCCTCGCGCCAGCTTAAGACGCTAATCCCTAACTGCTGGCGGAAA
AGATGTGACAGACGCGACGGCGACAAGCAAACATGCTGTGCGACGCTGGCGATATCAAAATTGCTGTCTG
CCAGGTGATCGCTGATGTACTGACAAGCCTCGCGTACCCGATTATCCATCGGTGGATGGAGCGACTCGTT
AATCGCTTCCATGCGCCGCAGTAACAATTGCTCAAGCAGATTTATCGCCAGCAGCTCCGAATAGCGCCCT
TCCCCTTGCCCGGCGTTAATGATTTGCCCAAACAGGTCGCTGAAATGCGGCTGGTGCGCTTCATCCGGGC
GAAAGAACCCCGTATTGGCAAATATTGACGGCCAGTTAAGCCATTCATGCCAGTAGGCGCGCGGACGAAA
GTAAACCCACTGGTGATACCATTCGCGAGCCTCCGGATGACGACCGTAGTGATGAATCTCTCCTGGCGGG
AACAGCAAAATATCACCCGGTCGGCAAACAAATTCTCGTCCCTGATTTTTCACCACCCCCTGACCGCGAA
TGGTGAGATTGAGAATATAACCTTTCATTCCCAGCGGTCGGTCGATAAAAAAATCGAGATAACCGTTGGC
CTCAATCGGCGTTAAACCCGCCACCAGATGGGCATTAAACGAGTATCCCGGCAGCAGGGGATCATTTTGC
GCTTCAGCCATACTTTTCATACTCCCGCCATTCAGAGAAGAAACCAATTGTCCATATTGCATCAGACATT
GCCGTCACTGCGTCTTTTACTGGCTCTTCTCGCTAACCAAACCGGTAACCCCGCTTATTAAAAGCATTCT
GTAACAAAGCGGGACCAAAGCCATGACAAAAACGCGTAACAAAAGTGTCTATAATCACGGCAGAAAAGTC
CACATTGATTATTTGCACGGCGTCACACTTTGCTATGCCATAGCATTTTTATCCATAAGATTAGCGGATC
CTACCTGACGCTTTTTATCGCAACTCTCTACTGTTTCTCCATATTTACACCAAAACACTCGGAGTTTTAG
AGCTAGAAATAGCAAGTTAAAATAAGGCTAGTCCGTTATCAACTTGAAAAAGTGGCACCGAGTCGGTGCT
TTTTTTGAAGCTTGGGCCCGAACAAAAACTCATCTCAGAAGAGGATCTGAATAGCGCCGTCGACCATCAT
CATCATCATCATTGAGTTTAAACGGTCTCCAGCTTGGCTGTTTTGGCGGATGAGAGAAGATTTTCAGCCT
GATACAGATTAAATCAGAACGCAGAAGCGGTCTGATAAAACAGAATTTGCCTGGCGGCAGTAGCGCGGTG
GTCCCACCTGACCCCATGCCGAACTCAGAAGTGAAACGCCGTAGCGCCGATGGTAGTGTGGGGTCTCCCC
ATGCGAGAGTAGGGAACTGCCAGGCATCAAATAAAACGAAAGGCTCAGTCGAAAGACTGGGCCTTTCGTT
TTATCTGTTGTTTGTCGGTGAACTGGATCCTTACTCGAGTCTAGACTGCAGGCTTCCTCGCTCACTGACT
CGCTGCGCTCGGTCGTTCGGCTGCGGCGAGCGGTATCAGCTCACTCAAAGGCGGTAATACGGTTATCCAC
AGAATCAGGGGATAACGCAGGAAAGAACATGTGAGCAAAAGGCCAGCAAAAGGCCAGGAACCGTAAAAAG
GCCGCGTTGCTGGCGTTTTTCCACAGGCTCCGCCCCCCTGACGAGCATCACAAAAATCGACGCTCAAGTC
AGAGGTGGCGAAACCCGACAGGACTATAAAGATACCAGGCGTTTCCCCCTGGAAGCTCCCTCGTGCGCTC
TCCTGTTCCGACCCTGCCGCTTACCGGATACCTGTCCGCCTTTCTCCCTTCGGGAAGCGTGGCGCTTTCT
CATAGCTCACGCTGTAGGTATCTCAGTTCGGTGTAGGTCGTTCGCTCCAAGCTGGGCTGTGTGCACGAAC
CCCCCGTTCAGCCCGACCGCTGCGCCTTATCCGGTAACTATCGTCTTGAGTCCAACCCGGTAAGACACGA
CTTATCGCCACTGGCAGCAGCCACTGGTAACAGGATTAGCAGAGCGAGGTATGTAGGCGGTGCTACAGAG
TTCTTGAAGTGGTGGCCTAACTACGGCTACACTAGAAGGACAGTATTTGGTATCTGCGCTCTGCTGAAGC
CAGTTACCTTCGGAAAAAGAGTTGGTAGCTCTTGATCCGGCAAACAAACCACCGCTGGTAGCGGTGGTTT
TTTTGTTTGCAAGCAGCAGATTACGCGCAGAAAAAAAGGATCTCAAGAAGATCCTTTGATCTTTTCTACG
GGGTCTGACGCTCAGTGGAACGAAAACTCACGTTAAGGGATTTTGGTCATGAGATTATCAAAAAGGATCT
TCACCTAGATCCTTTTAAATTAAAAATGAAGTTTTAAATCAATCTAAAGTATATATGAGTAAACTTGGTC
TGACAGTTACCAATGCTTAATCAGTGAGGCACCTATCTCAGCGATCTGTCTATTTCGTTCATCCATAGTT
GCCTGACTCCCCGTCGTGTAGATAACTACGATACGGGAGGGCTTACCATCTGGCCCCAGTGCTGCAATGA
TACCGCGAGACCCACGCTCACCGGCTCCAGATTTATCAGCAATAAACCAGCCAGCCGGAAGGGCCGAGCG
CAGAAGTGGTCCTGCAACTTTATCCGCCTCCATCCAGTCTATTAATTGTTGCCGGGAAGCTAGAGTAAGT
AGTTCGCCAGTTAATAGTTTGCGCAACGTTGTTGCCATTGCTACAGGCATCGTGGTGTCACGCTCGTCGT
TTGGTATGGCTTCATTCAGCTCCGGTTCCCAACGATCAAGGCGAGTTACATGATCCCCCATGTTGTGCAA
AAAAGCGGTTAGCTCCTTCGGTCCTCCGATCGTTGTCAGAAGTAAGTTGGCCGCAGTGTTATCACTCATG
GTTATGGCAGCACTGCATAATTCTCTTACTGTCATGCCATCCGTAAGATGCTTTTCTGTGACTGGTGAGT
ACTCAACCAAGTCATTCTGAGAATAGTGTATGCGGCGACCGAGTTGCTCTTGCCCGGCGTCAATACGGGA
TAATACCGCGCCACATAGCAGAACTTTAAAAGTGCTCATCATTGGAAAACGTTCTTCGGGGCGAAAACTC
TCAAGGATCTTACCGCTGTTGAGATCCAGTTCGATGTAACCCACTCGTGCACCCAACTGATCTTCAGCAT
CTTTTACTTTCACCAGCGTTTCTGGGTGAGCAAAAACAGGAAGGCAAAATGCCGCAAAAAAGGGAATAAG
GGCGACACGGAAATGTTGAATACTCATACTCTTCCTTTTTCAATATTATTGAAGCATTTATCAGGGTTAT
TGTCTCATGAGCGGATACATATTTGAATGTATTTAGAAAAATAAACAAATAGGGGTTCCGCGCACATTTC
CCCGAAAAGTGCCACCTGACGTCTAAGAAACCATTATTATCATGACATTAACCTATAAAAATAGGCGTAT
CACGAGGCAGAATTTCAGATAAAAAAAATCCTTAGCTTTCGCTAAGGATGATTTCTG
