>Addgene plasmid #62264 | pAN-PBAD-sgRNA-A5T | addgene partial sequence | sequence record 105796 | pBAD-F 5'-ATGCCATAGCATTTTTATCC-3'
TTTATCGCAACTCTCTACTGTTTCTCCATATTTACACCAAAACACTCGGAGTTTTAGAGCTAGAAATAGC
AAGTTAAAATAAGGCTAGTCCGTTATCAACTTGAAAAAGTGGCACCGAGTCGGTGCTTTTTTTGAAGCTT
GGGCCCGAACAAAAACTCATCTCAGAAGAGGATCTGAATAGCGCCGTCGACCATCATCATCATCATCATT
GAGTTTAAACGGTCTCCAGCTTGGCTGTTTTGGCGGATGAGAGAAGATTTTCAGCCTGATACAGATTAAA
TCAGAACGCAGAAGCGGTCTGATAAAACAGAATTTGCCTGGCGGCAGTAGCGCGGTGGTCCCACCTGACC
CCATGCCGAACTCAGAAGTGAAACGCCGTAGCGCCGATGGTAGTGTGGGGTCTCCCCATGCGAGAGTAGG
GAACTGCCAGGCATCAAATAAAACGAAAGGCTCAGTCGAAAGACTGGGCCTTTCGTTTTATCTGTTGTTT
GTCGGTGAACTGGATCCTTACTCGAGTCTAGACTGCAGGCTTCCTCGCTCACTGACTCGCTGCGCTCGGT
CGTTCGGCTGCGGCGAGCGGTATCAGCTCACTCAAAGGCGGTAATACGGTTATCCACAGAATCAGGGGAT
AACGCAGGAAAGAACATGTGAGCAAAAGGCCAGCAAAAGGCCAGGAACCGTAAAAAGGCCGCGTTGCTGG
CGTTTTTCCACAGGCTCCGCCCCCCTGACGAGCATCACAAAAATCGACGCTCAAGTCAGAGGTGGCGAAA
CCCGACAGGACTATAAAGATACCAGGCGTTTCCCCCTGGAAGCTCCCTCGTGCGCTCTCCTGTTCCGACC
CTGCCGCTTACCGGATACCTGTCCGCCTTTCTCC
