>Addgene plasmid #62264 | pAN-PBAD-sgRNA-A5T | addgene partial sequence | sequence record 106078 | AraC-F 5'-TGACAACTTGACGGCTACATC-3'
CTCGCTCGGGCTGGCCCCGGTGCATTTTTTAAATACCCGCGAGAAATAGAGTTGATCGTCAAAACCAACA
TTGCGACCGACGGTGGCGATAGGCATCCGGGTGGTGCTCAAAAGCAGCTTCGCCTGGCTGATACGTTGGT
CCTCGCGCCAGCTTAAGACGCTAATCCCTAACTGCTGGCGGAAAAGATGTGACAGACGCGACGGCGACAA
GCAAACATGCTGTGCGACGCTGGCGATATCAAAATTGCTGTCTGCCAGGTGATCGCTGATGTACTGACAA
GCCTCGCGTACCCGATTATCCATCGGTGGATGGAGCGACTCGTTAATCGCTTCCATGCGCCGCAGTAACA
ATTGCTCAAGCAGATTTATCGCCAGCAGCTCCGAATAGCGCCCTTCCCCTTGCCCGGCGTTAATGATTTG
CCCAAACAGGTCGCTGAAATGCGGCTGGTGCGCTTCATCCGGGCGAAAGAACCCCGTATTGGCAAATATT
GACGGCCAGTTAAGCCATTCATGCCAGTAGGCGCGCGGACGAAAGTAAACCCACTGGTGATACCATTCGC
GAGCCTCCGGATGACGACCGTAGTGATGAATCTCTCCTGGCGGGAACAGCAAAATATCACCCGGTCGGCA
AACAAATTCTCGTCCCTGATTTTTCACCACCCCCTGACCGCGAATGGTGAGATTGAGAATATAACCTTTC
ATTCCCAGCGGTCGGTCGATAAAAAAATCGAGATAACCGTTGGCCTCAATCGGCGTTAAACCCGCCACCA
GATGGGCATTAAACGAGTATCCCGGCAGCAGGG
